Addgene plasmid #116853: NES-EGFP-cPHx1
Purpose: PI(3,4)P2 biosensor
Depositing lab: Gerry Hammond. Depositing organization: University of Pittsburgh (University, School of Medicine, and Cancer Institute). Publication: A high-avidity biosensor reveals plasma membrane PI(3,4)P2 is predominantly a class I PI3K signaling product. Goulden BD, Pacheco J, Dull A, Zewe JP, Deiters A, Hammond GRV. J Cell Biol. 2019 Mar 4;218(3):1066-1079. doi: 10.1083/jcb.201809026. Epub 2018 Dec 27. PubMed 30591513.
Backbone
  Vector backbone: pEGFP-1
  Backbone manufacturer: Clontech
  Total vector size (bp): 5259
  Vector type: Mammalian Expression
  Selectable markers: Neomycin (select with G418)
Growth in bacteria
  Bacterial resistance: Kanamycin, 50 μg/mL
  Growth temperature: 37°C
  Growth strain: NEB Stable
  Copy number: High Copy
Gene/Insert
  Gene/Insert name: PLEKHA1 (alt name: TAPP1)
  Insert size (bp): 483
  Mutation: Amino acids 169.329
  Entrez Gene: PLEKHA1 (a.k.a. TAPP1)
  Tag / fusion protein: EGFP (N terminal on insert); X.leavis map2k1.L(32-44) (N terminal on insert)
  Cloning method: Gibson Cloning
  Sequencing primers: 5′ EGFP-C1; 3′ SV40-pArev
Terms and licenses: Academic/Nonprofit Terms; Industry Terms: Not Available to Industry
Depositor comments: Please visit https://www.biorxiv.org/content/early/2018/09/06/410811 for bioRxiv preprint.
How to cite: NES-EGFP-cPHx1 was a gift from Gerry Hammond (Addgene plasmid # 116853 ; http://n2t.net/addgene:116853 ; RRID:Addgene_116853)
