[The description below was written by a language model from this plasmid's Addgene catalogue record and pLannotate feature annotations shown in this document.]
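Description:
NES-EGFP-cPHx1 is a 5,259 bp mammalian expression plasmid encoding a genetically encoded fluorescent biosensor for the phosphoinositide PI(3,4)P2. The backbone is recorded as Clontech pEGFP-1, although the annotated layout (CMV enhancer/promoter upstream of EGFP, with multiple cloning site remnants downstream of the fluorescent protein) resembles a C-terminal-fusion EGFP vector. It is maintained in bacteria through a high-copy ColE1/pUC-type origin and also carries an f1 origin. A single NeoR/KanR (Tn5 aminoglycoside phosphotransferase) gene is driven by tandem bacterial bla and SV40 early promoters and terminated by the HSV TK polyadenylation signal. It therefore provides kanamycin resistance in E. coli and G418 selection in mammalian cells. The short large T antigen, ble and bGH poly(A) hits in the feature table are fragments and probably backbone remnants rather than functional parts.

The payload is one open reading frame expressed from the CMV immediate early enhancer and promoter and terminated by the SV40 poly(A) signal. According to the catalogue fields, it begins with a nuclear export sequence taken from Xenopus laevis map2k1.L (residues 32–44). This element is not separately annotated, but presumably lies in the gap between the promoter and EGFP. EGFP follows, then a short linker derived from the MCS, and finally a 483 bp fragment of human PLEKHA1 (TAPP1) covering roughly amino acids 169–329. This fragment, inserted by Gibson assembly, corresponds to the region of a protein that binds PI(3,4)P2 specifically and not other phosphoinositides. The name indicates a single copy of this C-terminal PH domain. The export signal should keep unbound probe out of the nucleus, so relocation of green fluorescence to membranes reports PI(3,4)P2 in live transfected cells.
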