Features (pLannotate 1.2.2; 16 found; start..end, strand, type, name):
     61..364     +  enhancer       CMV enhancer: human cytomegalovirus immediate early enhancer
    365..568     +  promoter       CMV promoter: human cytomegalovirus (CMV) immediate early promoter
    658..1374    +  CDS            EGFP: EGFP is a basic (constitutively fluorescent) green fluorescent protein published in 1996, derived from Aequorea victoria. It is reported to be a rapidly-maturing weak dimer with moderate acid sensitivity.
   1375..1410    +  misc_feature   MCS (fragment): multiple cloning site
   1411..1893    +  CDS            PLEKHA1 (fragment): PKHA1_HUMAN - Also known as TAPP1. Experimental evidence at protein level: Swiss-Prot protein existence level 1. Binds specifically to phosphatidylinositol 3,4-diphosphate (PtdIns3,4P2), but not to other phosphoinositides. May recruit other proteins to the plasma membrane. From Homo sapiens (Human).
   1896..1923    +  misc_feature   MCS (fragment): multiple cloning site
   1940..2024    +  CDS            large T antigen (fragment): large T antigen from SV40 (simian virus 40)
   2047..2168    +  polyA_signal   SV40 poly(A) signal: SV40 polyadenylation signal
   2202..2630    -  rep_origin     f1 ori (sequence partly withheld): f1 bacteriophage origin of replication; arrow indicates direction of (+) strand synthesis
   2657..2761    +  promoter       AmpR promoter: bla
   2763..3120    +  promoter       SV40 promoter: SV40 enhancer and early promoter
   3155..3949    +  CDS            NeoR/KanR: aminoglycoside phosphotransferase from Tn5; aph(3')-II (or nptII); confers resistance to neomycin, kanamycin, and G418 (Geneticin®)
   3970..4122    +  CDS            ble (fragment): BLE_KLEPN - Experimental evidence at protein level: Swiss-Prot protein existence level 1. Binding protein with a strong affinity to the bleomycin family of antibiotics. Binds to CL990; an antimitotic-antibiotic compound. From Klebsiella pneumoniae.
   4181..4228    +  polyA_signal   HSV TK poly(A) signal: herpes simplex virus thymidine kinase polyadenylation signal (Cole and Stacy, 1985)
   4319..4335    -  polyA_signal   bGH poly(A) signal (fragment): bovine growth hormone polyadenylation signal
   4557..5145    +  rep_origin     ori: high-copy-number ColE1/pMB1/pBR322/pUC origin of replication
>Addgene plasmid #116853 | NES-EGFP-cPHx1 | depositor full sequence | sequence record 219800 | NES-EGFP-cPHx1 sequence 5259 bps
TAGTTATTAATAGTAATCAATTACGGGGTCATTAGTTCATAGCCCATATATGGAGTTCCGCGTTACATAA
CTTACGGTAAATGGCCCGCCTGGCTGACCGCCCAACGACCCCCGCCCATTGACGTCAATAATGACGTATG
TTCCCATAGTAACGCCAATAGGGACTTTCCATTGACGTCAATGGGTGGAGTATTTACGGTAAACTGCCCA
CTTGGCAGTACATCAAGTGTATCATATGCCAAGTACGCCCCCTATTGACGTCAATGACGGTAAATGGCCC
GCCTGGCATTATGCCCAGTACATGACCTTATGGGACTTTCCTACTTGGCAGTACATCTACGTATTAGTCA
TCGCTATTACCATGGTGATGCGGTTTTGGCAGTACATCAATGGGCGTGGATAGCGGTTTGACTCACGGGG
ATTTCCAAGTCTCCACCCCATTGACGTCAATGGGAGTTTGTTTTGGCACCAAAATCAACGGGACTTTCCA
AAATGTCGTAACAACTCCGCCCCATTGACGCAAATGGGCGGTAGGCGTGTACGGTGGGAGGTCTATATAA
GCAGAGCTGGTTTAGTGAACCGTCAGATCCGCTAGCCACCATGGCTCTGCAGAAAAAGTTGGAAGAGCTT
GAGCTGGATGAGGCACCGGTCGCCACCATGGTGAGCAAGGGCGAGGAGCTGTTCACCGGGGTGGTGCCCA
TCCTGGTCGAGCTGGACGGCGACGTAAACGGCCACAAGTTCAGCGTGTCCGGCGAGGGCGAGGGCGATGC
CACCTACGGCAAGCTGACCCTGAAGTTCATCTGCACCACCGGCAAGCTGCCCGTGCCCTGGCCCACCCTC
GTGACCACCCTGACCTACGGCGTGCAGTGCTTCAGCCGCTACCCCGACCACATGAAGCAGCACGACTTCT
TCAAGTCCGCCATGCCCGAAGGCTACGTCCAGGAGCGCACCATCTTCTTCAAGGACGACGGCAACTACAA
GACCCGCGCCGAGGTGAAGTTCGAGGGCGACACCCTGGTGAACCGCATCGAGCTGAAGGGCATCGACTTC
AAGGAGGACGGCAACATCCTGGGGCACAAGCTGGAGTACAACTACAACAGCCACAACGTCTATATCATGG
CCGACAAGCAGAAGAACGGCATCAAGGTGAACTTCAAGATCCGCCACAACATCGAGGACGGCAGCGTGCA
GCTCGCCGACCACTACCAGCAGAACACCCCCATCGGCGACGGCCCCGTGCTGCTGCCCGACAACCACTAC
CTGAGCACCCAGTCCGCCCTGAGCAAAGACCCCAACGAGAAGCGCGATCACATGGTCCTGCTGGAGTTCG
TGACCGCCGCCGGGATCACTCTCGGCATGGACGAGCTGTACAAGTCCGGACTCAGATCTCGAGCTCAAGC
TTCGAATTCTAGAAATAATCTGAAACGGTCACAAAGCCATCTTCCTTACTTTACTCCTAAACCACCTCAA
GATAGTGCGGTTATCAAAGCTGGATATTGTGTAAAACAAGGAGCAGTGATGAAAAACTGGAAGAGAAGAT
ATTTTCAATTGGATGAAAACACAATAGGCTACTTCAAATCTGAACTGGAAAAGGAACCTCTTCGTGTAAT
ACCACTTAAAGAGGTTCATAAAGTCCAGGAATGTAAGCAAAGCGACATAATGATGAGGGACAACCTCTTT
GAAATTGTAACAACGTCTCGAACTTTCTATGTGCAGGCTGATAGCCCTGAAGAGATGCACAGTTGGATTA
AAGCAGTCTCTGGCGCCATTGTAGCACAGCGGGGTCCCGGCAGATCTGCGTCTTCTGAGCATCCCCCCGG
TCCTTCAGAATCCAAACACGCTTTCCGTCCTACCAACGCAGCCACCGCCACCTCACATTCCACAGCCTCT
CGCTGAGTCGACGGTACCGCGGGCCCGGGATCCACCGGATCTAGATAACTGATCATAATCAGCCATACCA
CATTTGTAGAGGTTTTACTTGCTTTAAAAAACCTCCCACACCTCCCCCTGAACCTGAAACATAAAATGAA
TGCAATTGTTGTTGTTAACTTGTTTATTGCAGCTTATAATGGTTACAAATAAAGCAATAGCATCACAAAT
TTCACAAATAAAGCATTTTTTTCACTGCATTCTAGTTGTGGTTTGTCCAAACTCATCAATGTATCTTAAC
GCGTAAATTGTAAGCGTTAATATTTTGTTAAAATTCGCGTTAAATTTTTGTTAAATCAGCTCATTTTTTA
ACCAATAGGCCGAAATCGGCAAAATCCCTTATAAATCAAAAGAATAGACCGAGATAGGGT
[37 nt withheld, positions 2301-2337]
AAAGAACGTGGACTCCAACGTCAAAGG
[49 nt withheld, positions 2365-2413]
T
[91 nt withheld, positions 2415-2505]
G
[124 nt withheld, positions 2507-2630]
CAGGTGGCACTTTTCGGGGAAATGTGCGCGGAACCCCTATTTGTTTATTTTTCTAAATACATTCAAATAT
GTATCCGCTCATGAGACAATAACCCTGATAAATGCTTCAATAATATTGAAAAAGGAAGAGTCCTGAGGCG
GAAAGAACCAGCTGTGGAATGTGTGTCAGTTAGGGTGTGGAAAGTCCCCAGGCTCCCCAGCAGGCAGAAG
TATGCAAAGCATGCATCTCAATTAGTCAGCAACCAGGTGTGGAAAGTCCCCAGGCTCCCCAGCAGGCAGA
AGTATGCAAAGCATGCATCTCAATTAGTCAGCAACCATAGTCCCGCCCCTAACTCCGCCCATCCCGCCCC
TAACTCCGCCCAGTTCCGCCCATTCTCCGCCCCATGGCTGACTAATTTTTTTTATTTATGCAGAGGCCGA
GGCCGCCTCGGCCTCTGAGCTATTCCAGAAGTAGTGAGGAGGCTTTTTTGGAGGCCTAGGCTTTTGCAAA
GATCGATCAAGAGACAGGATGAGGATCGTTTCGCATGATTGAACAAGATGGATTGCACGCAGGTTCTCCG
GCCGCTTGGGTGGAGAGGCTATTCGGCTATGACTGGGCACAACAGACAATCGGCTGCTCTGATGCCGCCG
TGTTCCGGCTGTCAGCGCAGGGGCGCCCGGTTCTTTTTGTCAAGACCGACCTGTCCGGTGCCCTGAATGA
ACTGCAAGACGAGGCAGCGCGGCTATCGTGGCTGGCCACGACGGGCGTTCCTTGCGCAGCTGTGCTCGAC
GTTGTCACTGAAGCGGGAAGGGACTGGCTGCTATTGGGCGAAGTGCCGGGGCAGGATCTCCTGTCATCTC
ACCTTGCTCCTGCCGAGAAAGTATCCATCATGGCTGATGCAATGCGGCGGCTGCATACGCTTGATCCGGC
TACCTGCCCATTCGACCACCAAGCGAAACATCGCATCGAGCGAGCACGTACTCGGATGGAAGCCGGTCTT
GTCGATCAGGATGATCTGGACGAAGAGCATCAGGGGCTCGCGCCAGCCGAACTGTTCGCCAGGCTCAAGG
CGAGCATGCCCGACGGCGAGGATCTCGTCGTGACCCATGGCGATGCCTGCTTGCCGAATATCATGGTGGA
AAATGGCCGCTTTTCTGGATTCATCGACTGTGGCCGGCTGGGTGTGGCGGACCGCTATCAGGACATAGCG
TTGGCTACCCGTGATATTGCTGAAGAGCTTGGCGGCGAATGGGCTGACCGCTTCCTCGTGCTTTACGGTA
TCGCCGCTCCCGATTCGCAGCGCATCGCCTTCTATCGCCTTCTTGACGAGTTCTTCTGAGCGGGACTCTG
GGGTTCGAAATGACCGACCAAGCGACGCCCAACCTGCCATCACGAGATTTCGATTCCACCGCCGCCTTCT
ATGAAAGGTTGGGCTTCGGAATCGTTTTCCGGGACGCCGGCTGGATGATCCTCCAGCGCGGGGATCTCAT
GCTGGAGTTCTTCGCCCACCCTAGGGGGAGGCTAACTGAAACACGGAAGGAGACAATACCGGAAGGAACC
CGCGCTATGACGGCAATAAAAAGACAGAATAAAACGCACGGTGTTGGGTCGTTTGTTCATAAACGCGGGG
TTCGGTCCCAGGGCTGGCACTCTGTCGATACCCCACCGAGACCCCATTGGGGCCAATACGCCCGCGTTTC
TTCCTTTTCCCCACCCCACCCCCCAAGTTCGGGTGAAGGCCCAGGGCTCGCAGCCAACGTCGGGGCGGCA
GGCCCTGCCATAGCCTCAGGTTACTCATATATACTTTAGATTGATTTAAAACTTCATTTTTAATTTAAAA
GGATCTAGGTGAAGATCCTTTTTGATAATCTCATGACCAAAATCCCTTAACGTGAGTTTTCGTTCCACTG
AGCGTCAGACCCCGTAGAAAAGATCAAAGGATCTTCTTGAGATCCTTTTTTTCTGCGCGTAATCTGCTGC
TTGCAAACAAAAAAACCACCGCTACCAGCGGTGGTTTGTTTGCCGGATCAAGAGCTACCAACTCTTTTTC
CGAAGGTAACTGGCTTCAGCAGAGCGCAGATACCAAATACTGTCCTTCTAGTGTAGCCGTAGTTAGGCCA
CCACTTCAAGAACTCTGTAGCACCGCCTACATACCTCGCTCTGCTAATCCTGTTACCAGTGGCTGCTGCC
AGTGGCGATAAGTCGTGTCTTACCGGGTTGGACTCAAGACGATAGTTACCGGATAAGGCGCAGCGGTCGG
GCTGAACGGGGGGTTCGTGCACACAGCCCAGCTTGGAGCGAACGACCTACACCGAACTGAGATACCTACA
GCGTGAGCTATGAGAAAGCGCCACGCTTCCCGAAGGGAGAAAGGCGGACAGGTATCCGGTAAGCGGCAGG
GTCGGAACAGGAGAGCGCACGAGGGAGCTTCCAGGGGGAAACGCCTGGTATCTTTATAGTCCTGTCGGGT
TTCGCCACCTCTGACTTGAGCGTCGATTTTTGTGATGCTCGTCAGGGGGGCGGAGCCTATGGAAAAACGC
CAGCAACGCGGCCTTTTTACGGTTCCTGGCCTTTTGCTGGCCTTTTGCTCACATGTTCTTTCCTGCGTTA
TCCCCTGATTCTGTGGATAACCGTATTACCGCCATGCAT
